>Addgene plasmid #12369 | pBD-0082 | addgene partial sequence | sequence record 18897 | 12369 with VCP-2 (aaacgggagcttcaggagtt)
GGAATCCGACAATTCCTCAATTTGGCATGACTCCCTCCAAAGGTGTTCTTTTCTATGGACCTCCTGGCTG
TGGGGCAACCTTACTGGCTAAAGCCATTGCTAATGAATGCCAGGCCAACTTCATCTCCATCAAGGGTCCT
GAGCTGCTTACCATGTGGTTTGGGGAATCTGAGGCCAATGTCCGGGAAATTTTTGACAAGGCACGGCAAG
CTGCCCCCTGTGTACTCTTCTTTGATGAGTTAGATTCAATTGCCAAGGCTCGTGGTGGTAATATTGGAGA
TGGTGGTGGAGCTGCTGACCGAGTCATCAATCAGATCTTGACAGAAATGGATGGCATGTCTACAAAAAAG
AATGTGTTTATCATTGGAGCTACCAACAGGCCTGACATCATTGATCCTGCTATCCTAAGACCTGGCCGTC
TAGATCAGCTCATTTATATCCCACTTCCTGATGAGAAGTCCCGTGTTGCCATCCTAAAAGCCAATCTGCG
AAAGTCCCCAGTTGCCAAGGATGTGGATTTGGAGTTCCTGGCTAAGATGACTAATGGCTTTTCTGGAGCT
GATTTGACAGAAATTTGCCAACGGGCTTGTAAACTGGCCATTCGTGAATCTATTGAGAGTGAGATTAGGC
GAGAACGAAAAGGCAGACAAATCCATCGGCTATGGNGGTAAAAGAGGACAANCCANGCCCTGAAACCCAA
AAACT
