[The description below was written by a language model from this plasmid's Addgene catalogue record.]
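Description:
pBD-0082 is a bacterial expression plasmid built on the pET-28a backbone (about 5.4 kb without insert) that carries a roughly 2.4 kb insert encoding mouse VCP, also known as p97, with a K524A point mutation. The coding sequence was placed between the NdeI and BamHI sites of the polylinker, which puts it in frame with the backbone-encoded N-terminal His6 tag so that the protein can be purified by immobilized metal affinity chromatography. The plasmid is selected with kanamycin and is listed as high copy. The record does not include a feature table and does not explicitly name the promoter. pET-28a vectors normally drive expression from a T7 promoter under lac operator control, which requires a host supplying T7 RNA polymerase, and the listing of T7 as the 5′ sequencing primer is consistent with this. DH5alpha is given as the propagation strain, which suits plasmid maintenance rather than protein production.

VCP/p97 is a hexameric AAA+ ATPase with two ATPase domains, and it functions in processes including endoplasmic reticulum-associated degradation (ERAD). The record gives no functional annotation for the K524A substitution. From general knowledge of p97, lysine 524 lies in the Walker A nucleotide-binding motif of the second ATPase domain (D2), and mutating it to alanine is commonly used to impair nucleotide binding there. The associated study examined which p97 residues are needed for its ERAD activity, so this construct most likely served to produce recombinant mutant protein for biochemical or structural comparison with the wild-type enzyme and other variants. Part of the plasmid was derived from an earlier construct made in another laboratory.
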