Addgene plasmid #12369: pBD-0082
Depositing lab: Axel Brunger. Depositing organization: Stanford University. Publication: Central pore residues mediate the p97/VCP activity required for ERAD. DeLaBarre B, Christianson JC, Kopito RR, Brunger AT. Mol Cell. 2006 May 19. 22(4):451-62. 10.1016/j.molcel.2006.03.036 PubMed 16713576.
Backbone
  Vector backbone: pET-28a
  Backbone size w/o insert (bp): 5400
  Vector type: Bacterial Expression
Growth in bacteria
  Bacterial resistance: Kanamycin, 50 μg/mL
  Growth temperature: 37°C
  Growth strain: DH5alpha
  Copy number: High Copy
Gene/Insert
  Gene/Insert name: VCP K524A (alt name: p97)
  Species: M. musculus (mouse)
  Insert size (bp): 2400
  Mutation: K524A
  Entrez Gene: Vcp
  Tag / fusion protein: His6 (N terminal on backbone)
  Cloning method: Restriction Enzyme; 5′ cloning site NdeI (unknown if destroyed); 3′ cloning site BamH1 (unknown if destroyed)
  Sequencing primers: 5′ T7
Resource information
  A portion of this plasmid was derived from a plasmid made by: Graham Warren at Yale, circa 2000
Terms and licenses: Academic/Nonprofit Terms; Industry Terms: Not Available to Industry
How to cite: pBD-0082 was a gift from Axel Brunger (Addgene plasmid # 12369 ; http://n2t.net/addgene:12369 ; RRID:Addgene_12369)
